>Addgene plasmid #65972 | 140_pSKB3-GBD-LUMP | depositor full sequence | sequence record 112148 | 140_pSKB3-GBD-LUMP sequence 6022 bps
GGCCATCGCCCTGATAGACGGTTTTTCGCCCTTTGACGTTGGAGTCCACGTTCTTT
[37 nt withheld, positions 57-93]
ACCCTATCTCGGTCTATTCTTTTGATTTATAAGGGATTTTGCCGATTTCGGCCTATTGGTTAAAAAATGA
GCTGATTTAACAAAAATTTAACGCGAATTTTAACAAAATATTAACGTTTACAATTTCAGGTGGCACTTTT
CGGGGAAATGTGCGCGGAACCCCTATTTGTTTATTTTTCTAAATACATTCAAATATGTATCCGCTCATGA
ATTAATTCTTAGAAAAACTCATCGAGCATCAAATGAAACTGCAATTTATTCATATCAGGATTATCAATAC
CATATTTTTGAAAAAGCCGTTTCTGTAATGAAGGAGAAAACTCACCGAGGCAGTTCCATAGGATGGCAAG
ATCCTGGTATCGGTCTGCGATTCCGACTCGTCCAACATCAATACAACCTATTAATTTCCCCTCGTCAAAA
ATAAGGTTATCAAGTGAGAAATCACCATGAGTGACGACTGAATCCGGTGAGAATGGCAAAAGTTTATGCA
TTTCTTTCCAGACTTGTTCAACAGGCCAGCCATTACGCTCGTCATCAAAATCACTCGCATCAACCAAACC
GTTATTCATTCGTGATTGCGCCTGAGCGAGACGAAATACGCGATCGCTGTTAAAAGGACAATTACAAACA
GGAATCGAATGCAACCGGCGCAGGAACACTGCCAGCGCATCAACAATATTTTCACCTGAATCAGGATATT
CTTCTAATACCTGGAATGCTGTTTTCCCGGGGATCGCAGTGGTGAGTAACCATGCATCATCAGGAGTACG
GATAAAATGCTTGATGGTCGGAAGAGGCATAAATTCCGTCAGCCAGTTTAGTCTGACCATCTCATCTGTA
ACATCATTGGCAACGCTACCTTTGCCATGTTTCAGAAACAACTCTGGCGCATCGGGCTTCCCATACAATC
GATAGATTGTCGCACCTGATTGCCCGACATTATCGCGAGCCCATTTATACCCATATAAATCAGCATCCAT
GTTGGAATTTAATCGCGGCCTAGAGCAAGACGTTTCCCGTTGAATATGGCTCATAACACCCCTTGTATTA
CTGTTTATGTAAGCAGACAGTTTTATTGTTCATGACCAAAATCCCTTAACGTGAGTTTTCGTTCCACTGA
GCGTCAGACCCCGTAGAAAAGATCAAAGGATCTTCTTGAGATCCTTTTTTTCTGCGCGTAATCTGCTGCT
TGCAAACAAAAAAACCACCGCTACCAGCGGTGGTTTGTTTGCCGGATCAAGAGCTACCAACTCTTTTTCC
GAAGGTAACTGGCTTCAGCAGAGCGCAGATACCAAATACTGTCCTTCTAGTGTAGCCGTAGTTAGGCCAC
CACTTCAAGAACTCTGTAGCACCGCCTACATACCTCGCTCTGCTAATCCTGTTACCAGTGGCTGCTGCCA
GTGGCGATAAGTCGTGTCTTACCGGGTTGGACTCAAGACGATAGTTACCGGATAAGGCGCAGCGGTCGGG
CTGAACGGGGGGTTCGTGCACACAGCCCAGCTTGGAGCGAACGACCTACACCGAACTGAGATACCTACAG
CGTGAGCTATGAGAAAGCGCCACGCTTCCCGAAGGGAGAAAGGCGGACAGGTATCCGGTAAGCGGCAGGG
TCGGAACAGGAGAGCGCACGAGGGAGCTTCCAGGGGGAAACGCCTGGTATCTTTATAGTCCTGTCGGGTT
TCGCCACCTCTGACTTGAGCGTCGATTTTTGTGATGCTCGTCAGGGGGGCGGAGCCTATGGAAAAACGCC
AGCAACGCGGCCTTTTTACGGTTCCTGGCCTTTTGCTGGCCTTTTGCTCACATGTTCTTTCCTGCGTTAT
CCCCTGATTCTGTGGATAACCGTATTACCGCCTTTGAGTGAGCTGATACCGCTCGCCGCAGCCGAACGAC
CGAGCGCAGCGAGTCAGTGAGCGAGGAAGCGGAAGAGCGCCTGATGCGGTATTTTCTCCTTACGCATCTG
TGCGGTATTTCACACCGCATATATGGTGCACTCTCAGTACAATCTGCTCTGATGCCGCATAGTTAAGCCA
GTATACACTCCGCTATCGCTACGTGACTGGGTCATGGCTGCGCCCCGACACCCGCCAACACCCGCTGACG
CGCCCTGACGGGCTTGTCTGCTCCCGGCATCCGCTTACAGACAAGCTGTGACCGTCTCCGGGAGCTGCAT
GTGTCAGAGGTTTTCACCGTCATCACCGAAACGCGCGAGGCAGCTGCGGTAAAGCTCATCAGCGTGGTCG
TGAAGCGATTCACAGATGTCTGCCTGTTCATCCGCGTCCAGCTCGTTGAGTTTCTCCAGAAGCGTTAATG
TCTGGCTTCTGATAAAGCGGGCCATGTTAAGGGCGGTTTTTTCCTGTTTGGTCACTGATGCCTCCGTGTA
AGGGGGATTTCTGTTCATGGGGGTAATGATACCGATGAAACGAGAGAGGATGCTCACGATACGGGTTACT
GATGATGAACATGCCCGGTTACTGGAACGTTGTGAGGGTAAACAACTGGCGGTATGGATGCGGCGGGACC
AGAGAAAAATCACTCAGGGTCAATGCCAGCGCTTCGTTAATACAGATGTAGGTGTTCCACAGGGTAGCCA
GCAGCATCCTGCGATGCAGATCCGGAACATAATGGTGCAGGGCGCTGACTTCCGCGTTTCCAGACTTTAC
GAAACACGGAAACCGAAGACCATTCATGTTGTTGCTCAGGTCGCAGACGTTTTGCAGCAGCAGTCGCTTC
ACGTTCGCTCGCGTATCGGTGATTCATTCTGCTAACCAGTAAGGCAACCCCGCCAGCCTAGCCGGGTCCT
CAACGACAGGAGCACGATCATGCGCACCCGTGGGGCCGCCATGCCGGCGATAATGGCCTGCTTCTCGCCG
AAACGTTTGGTGGCGGGACCAGTGACGAAGGCTTGAGCGAGGGCGTGCAAGATTCCGAATACCGCAAGCG
ACAGGCCGATCATCGTCGCGCTCCAGCGAAAGCGGTCCTCGCCGAAAATGACCCAGAGCGCTGCCGGCAC
CTGTCCTACGAGTTGCATGATAAAGAAGACAGTCATAAGTGCGGCGACGATAGTCATGCCCCGCGCCCAC
CGGAAGGAGCTGACTGGGTTGAAGGCTCTCAAGGGCATCGGTCGAGATCCCGGTGCCTAATGAGTGAGCT
AACTTACATTAATTGCGTTGCGCTCACTGCCCGCTTTCCAGTCGGGAAACCTGTCGTGCCAGCTGCATTA
ATGAATCGGCCAACGCGCGGGGAGAGGCGGTTTGCGTATTGGGCGCCAGGGTGGTTTTTCTTTTCACCAG
TGAGACGGGCAACAGCTGATTGCCCTTCACCGCCTGGCCCTGAGAGAGTTGCAGCAAGCGGTCCACGCTG
GTTTGCCCCAGCAGGCGAAAATCCTGTTTGATGGTGGTTAACGGCGGGATATAACATGAGCTGTCTTCGG
TATCGTCGTATCCCACTACCGAGATATCCGCACCAACGCGCAGCCCGGACTCGGTAATGGCGCGCATTGC
GCCCAGCGCCATCTGATCGTTGGCAACCAGCATCGCAGTGGGAACGATGCCCTCATTCAGCATTTGCATG
GTTTGTTGAAAACCGGACATGGCACTCCAGTCGCCTTCCCGTTCCGCTATCGGCTGAATTTGATTGCGAG
TGAGATATTTATGCCAGCCAGCCAGACGCAGACGCGCCGAGACAGAACTTAATGGGCCCGCTAACAGCGC
GATTTGCTGGTGACCCAATGCGACCAGATGCTCCACGCCCAGTCGCGTACCGTCTTCATGGGAGAAAATA
ATACTGTTGATGGGTGTCTGGTCAGAGACATCAAGAAATAACGCCGGAACATTAGTGCAGGCAGCTTCCA
CAGCAATGGCATCCTGGTCATCCAGCGGATAGTTAATGATCAGCCCACTGACGCGTTGCGCGAGAAGATT
GTGCACCGCCGCTTTACAGGCTTCGACGCCGCTTCGTTCTACCATCGACACCACCACGCTGGCACCCAGT
TGATCGGCGCGAGATTTAATCGCCGCGACAATTTGCGACGGCGCGTGCAGGGCCAGACTGGAGGTGGCAA
CGCCAATCAGCAACGACTGTTTGCCCGCCAGTTGTTGTGCCACGCGGTTGGGAATGTAATTCAGCTCCGC
CATCGCCGCTTCCACTTTTTCCCGCGTTTTCGCAGAAACGTGGCTGGCCTGGTTCACCACGCGGGAAACG
GTCTGATAAGAGACACCGGCATACTCTGCGACATCGTATAACGTTACTGGTTTCACATTCACCACCCTGA
ATTGACTCTCTTCCGGGCGCTATCATGCCATACCGCGAAAGGTTTTGCGCCATTCGATGGTGTCCGGGAT
CTCGACGCTCTCCCTTATGCGACTCCTGCATTAGGAAGCAGCCCAGTAGTAGGTTGAGGCCGTTGAGCAC
CGCCGCCGCAAGGAATGGTGCATGCAAGGAGATGGCGCCCAACAGTCCCCCGGCCACGGGGCCTGCCACC
ATACCCACGCCGAAACAAGCGCTCATGAGCCCGAAGTGGCGAGCCCGATCTTCCCCATCGGTGATGTCGG
CGATATAGGCGCCAGCAACCGCACCTGTGGCGCCGGTGATGCCGGCCACGATGCGTCCGGCGTAGAGGAT
CGAGATCTCGATCCCGCGAAATTAATACGACTCACTATAGGGGAATTGTGAGCGGATAACAATTCCCCTC
TAGAAATAATTTTGTTTAACTTTAAGAAGGAGATATACCATGGGCAGCAGCCATCATCATCATCATCACG
ATTACGATATCCCAACGACCGAAAACCTTTACTTCCAGGGCCATATGGGCCTGAGCGCACAGGACATCAG
CCAGCCGCTGCAGAACAGCTTCATCCATACCGGCCACGGCGACAGCGATCCTCGCCATTGCTGGGGCTTT
CCGGACCGCATCGACGAGCTGTACCTGGGCAACGGCAGCGGCAGCGCTAGCTTTAGAGGTATTGTTCAAG
GTCGTGGTGTTATTCGATCCATTTCAAAAAGTGAAGATAGTCAGCGACATGGGATTGCATTCCCTGAGGG
TATGTTTCAACTTGTTGATGTAGATACTGTAATGTTAGTAAATGGTTGTTCATTGACAGTTGTCCGTATT
TTAGGCGATATGGTGTACTTTGATATCGACCAAGCATTGGGTACGACAACATTTGATGGATTAAAAGAAG
GCGATCAGGTAAACCTAGAGATCCACCCTAAATTTGGTGAAGTGGTTGGCCGTGGTGGATTAACAGGAAA
TATTAAAGGCACTGCGCTGGTCGCAGCAATAGAAGAGAATGACGCAGGTTTTTCTGTACTGATTGATATC
CCTAAAGGGTTAGCTGAAAACTTAACAGTGAAAGATGATATTGGAATTGATGGGATCTCTTTGCCTATCA
CTGATATGTCAGACAGCATTATTACATTGAATTACTCGCGTGATTTGTTAGCGAGTACTAACATTGCATC
GTTAGCAAAAGATGTGAAAGTGAACGTTGAAATTTTAAATGAATGGTAGGCGGCCGCACTCGAGCACCAC
CACCACCACCACTGAGATCCGGCTGCTAACAAAGCCCGAAAGGAAGCTGAGTTGGCTGCTGCCACCGCTG
AGCAATAACTAGCATAACCCCTTGGGGCCTCTAAACGGGTCTTGAGGGGTTTTTTGCTGAAAGGAGGAAC
TATATCCGGATTGGCGAATGGG
[124 nt withheld, positions 5786-5909]
C
[91 nt withheld, positions 5911-6001]
AGGGTGATGGTTCACGTAGTG
Features (pLannotate 1.2.2; 21 found; start..end, strand, type, name):
    246..303     +  promoter       AmpR promoter (fragment): bla
    312..1127    -  CDS            KanR: aminoglycoside phosphotransferase; aph(3')-Ia; confers resistance to kanamycin in bacteria or G418 (Geneticin®) in eukaryotes
   1249..1837    +  rep_origin     ori: high-copy-number ColE1/pMB1/pBR322/pUC origin of replication
   2023..2165    -  misc_feature   bom: basis of mobility region from pBR322
   2267..2458    -  CDS            rop: Rop protein, which maintains plasmids at low copy number; rop
   2475..2855    +  CDS            YPB1_ECOLX: Protein predicted: Swiss-Prot protein existence level 4. From Escherichia coli.
   2927..3218    -  CDS            TcR (fragment): tetracycline efflux protein; tet; confers resistance to tetracycline
   3233..3254    -  protein_bind   CAP binding site: CAP binding activates transcription in the presence of cAMP. E. coli catabolite activator protein
   3267..4349    -  CDS            lacI: lac repressor; lacI; The lac repressor binds to the lac operator to inhibit transcription in E. coli. This inhibition can be relieved by adding lactose or isopropyl-β-D-thiogalactopyranoside (IPTG).
   4350..4427    -  promoter       lacI promoter: lacI
   4435..4714    -  CDS            TcR (fragment): tetracycline efflux protein; tet; confers resistance to tetracycline
   4736..4754    +  promoter       T7 promoter: promoter for bacteriophage T7 RNA polymerase
   4755..4779    +  protein_bind   lac operator: The lac repressor binds to the lac operator to inhibit transcription in E. coli. This inhibition can be relieved by adding lactose or isopropyl-β-D-thiogalactopyranoside (IPTG). lac repressor encoded by lacI
   4794..4816    +  RBS            RBS: efficient ribosome binding site from bacteriophage T7 gene 10 (Olins and Rangwala, 1989)
   4835..4851    +  CDS            capTEV™ (fragment): composite tag for in vivo biotinylation, TEV protease cleavage, and 6xHis tagging
   4901..5026    +  CDS            TNK2 (fragment): ACK1_HUMAN - Also known as ACK1. Experimental evidence at protein level: Swiss-Prot protein existence level 1. Non-receptor tyrosine-protein and serine/threonine-protein kinase that is implicated in cell spreading and migration, cell survival, cell growth and proliferation. Transduces extracellular signals to cytosolic and nuclear effectors. Phosphorylates AKT1, AR, MCF2, WASL and WWOX. Implicated in trafficking and clathrin-mediated endocytosis through binding to epidermal growth factor receptor (EGFR) and clathrin. Binds to both poly- and mono-ubiquitin and regulates ligand-induced degradati
   5045..5599    +  CDS            lumP: LUXP_PHOLE - Experimental evidence at protein level: Swiss-Prot protein existence level 1. Antenna protein that modulates the color of the bioluminescence emission of the luciferase. In the presence of LumP, luciferase emission is shifted to higher energy values (shorter wavelength). From Photobacterium leiognathi.
   5618..5635    +  CDS            9xHis (fragment): 9xHis affinity tag
   5645..5694    +  CDS            SET1 (fragment): solubility-enhancement tag derived from T7 phage gene 10B
   5702..5749    +  terminator     T7 terminator: transcription terminator for bacteriophage T7 RNA polymerase
   5786..219     +  rep_origin     f1 ori (across the origin) (sequence partly withheld): f1 bacteriophage origin of replication; arrow indicates direction of (+) strand synthesis
