[The description below was written by a language model from this plasmid's Addgene catalogue record and pLannotate feature annotations shown in this document.]
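Description:
140_pSKB3-GBD-LUMP is a bacterial expression plasmid of about 6 kb built on the pSKB3 backbone, which the feature table shows to have a pET-like layout. It replicates from a ColE1/pBR322-type origin accompanied by the bom region and the rop gene, consistent with the catalogue's low-copy designation. Selection is by kanamycin through an aminoglycoside phosphotransferase gene. An f1 origin is also present, along with short tetracycline-resistance gene remnants that appear to be non-functional backbone leftovers.

The expression cassette uses a T7 promoter followed directly by a lac operator and the T7 gene 10 ribosome binding site, and it ends at a T7 terminator. The plasmid also carries lacI under its own promoter, so expression requires a host supplying T7 RNA polymerase and can be induced with IPTG. The open reading frame, cloned between NdeI and NotI, fuses the GTPase binding domain of human ACK1 (TNK2, residues 448–489) to the N terminus of LUMP, the lumazine protein of Photobacterium leiognathi, which naturally serves as an antenna protein shifting luciferase emission. Upstream of the fusion, the annotation detects a short fragment matching a His/TEV-type tag. Downstream of LUMP it picks up a histidine-tag fragment, although the record does not state whether this downstream tag is in frame with the fusion.

According to the record, the purified GBD-LUMP protein acts as a sensor for GTP-bound Cdc42. The ACK1 domain supplies selective binding to the active GTPase, and LUMP provides the fluorescent readout. The associated publication concerns genetically encoded sensors of protein hydrodynamics and molecular proximity.
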