Addgene plasmid #65972: 140_pSKB3-GBD-LUMP
Purpose: Bacterial expression of GBD-LUMP protein, a sensor for GTP-bound Cdc42
Depositing lab: Gerard Marriott. Depositing organization: Lawrence Berkeley National Laboratory. Publication: Genetically encoded sensors of protein hydrodynamics and molecular proximity. Hoepker AC, Wang A, Le Marois A, Suhling K, Yan Y, Marriott G. Proc Natl Acad Sci U S A. 2015 Apr 30. pii: 201424021. 10.1073/pnas.1424021112 PubMed 25931526.
Backbone
  Vector backbone: pSKB3
  Backbone size w/o insert (bp): 5245
  Vector type: Bacterial Expression
Growth in bacteria
  Bacterial resistance: Kanamycin, 50 μg/mL
  Growth temperature: 37°C
  Growth strain: DH5alpha
  Copy number: Low Copy
Gene/Insert
  Gene/Insert name: LUMP
  Species: Photobacterium leignathi
  Insert size (bp): 777
  Promoter: T7
  Tag / fusion protein: GBD (GTPase binding domain from ACK1; residues 448–489) (N terminal on insert)
  Cloning method: Restriction Enzyme; 5′ cloning site NdeI (not destroyed); 3′ cloning site NotI (not destroyed)
  Sequencing primers: 5′ T7
Terms and licenses: Academic/Nonprofit Terms; Industry Terms: Not Available to Industry
How to cite: 140_pSKB3-GBD-LUMP was a gift from Gerard Marriott (Addgene plasmid # 65972 ; http://n2t.net/addgene:65972 ; RRID:Addgene_65972)
