>Addgene plasmid #65972 | 140_pSKB3-GBD-LUMP | addgene partial sequence | sequence record 120410 | T7 5'-TAATACGACTCACTATAGGG-3'
ACTTTAAGAAGGAGATATACCATGGGCAGCAGCCATCATCATCATCATCACGATTACGATATCCCAACGA
CCGAAAACCTTTACTTCCAGGGCCATATGGGCCTGAGCGCACAGGACATCAGCCAGCCGCTGCAGAACAG
CTTCATCCATACCGGCCACGGCGACAGCGATCCTCGCCATTGCTGGGGCTTTCCGGACCGCATCGACGAG
CTGTACCTGGGCAACGGCAGCGGCAGCGCTAGCTTTAGAGGTATTGTTCAAGGTCGTGGTGTTATTCGAT
CCATTTCAAAAAGTGAAGATAGTCAGCGACATGGGATTGCATTCCCTGAGGGTATGTTTCAACTTGTTGA
TGTAGATACTGTAATGTTAGTAAATGGTTGTTCATTGACAGTTGTCCGTATTTTAGGCGATATGGTGTAC
TTTGATATCGACCAAGCATTGGGTACGACAACATTTGATGGATTAAAAGAAGGCGATCAGGTAAACCTAG
AGATCCACCCTAAATTTGGTGAAGTGGTTGGCCGTGGTGGATTAACAGGAAATATTAAAGGCACTGCGCT
GGTCGCAGCAATA
