>Addgene plasmid #65972 | 140_pSKB3-GBD-LUMP | addgene partial sequence | sequence record 120763 | T7term 5'-GCTAGTTATTGCTCAGCGG-3'
GTTAGCAGCCGGATCTCAGTGGTGGTGGTGGTGGTGCTCGAGTGCGGCCGCCTACCATTCATTTAAAATT
TCAACGTTCACTTTCACATCTTTTGCTAACGATGCAATGTTAGTACTCGCTAACAAATCACGCGAGTAAT
TCAATGTAATAATGCTGTCTGACATATCAGTGATAGGCAAAGAGATCCCATCAATTCCAATATCATCTTT
CACTGTTAAGTTTTCAGCTAACCCTTTAGGGATATCAATCAGTACAGAAAAACCTGCGTCATTCTCTTCT
ATTGCTGCGACCAGCGCAGTGCCTTTAATATTTCCTGTTAATCCACCACGGCCAACCACTTCACCAAATT
TAGGGTGGATCTCTAGGTTTACCTGATCGCCTTCTTTTAATCCATCAAATGTTGTCGTACCCAATGCTTG
GTCGATATCAAAGTACACCATATCGCCTAAAATACGGACAACTGTCAATGAACAACCATTTACTAACATT
ACAGTATCTACATCAACAAGTTGAAACATACCCTCAGGGAATGCAATCCCATGTCGCTGACTATCTTCAC
TTTTTGAAATGGATCGAATAACACCACGACCTTGAACAATACCTCTAAAGCTAGCGCTGCCGCTGCCGTT
GCCCAGGTACAGCTCGTCGATGCGGTCCGGAAAGCCCCAGCAATGGCGAGGATCGCTGTCGCCGTGGCCG
GTATGGATGAAGCTGTTCTGCAGCGGCTGGCTGATGTCC
